>Addgene plasmid #121670 | pBJ1-rat Beta2m | depositor partial sequence | sequence record 231787 | rat beta-2- microglobulin
ATGGCTCGCTCGGTGACCGTGATCTTTCTGGTGCTTGTCTCTCTGGCCGTCGTGCTTGCCATTCAGAAAA
CTCCCCAAATTCAAGTGTACTCTCGCCATCCACCGGAGAATGGGAAGCCCAACTTCCTCAACTGCTACGT
GTCTCAGTTCCACCCACCTCAGATAGAAATTGAGCTACTGAAGAATGGAAAGAAGATACCAAATATCGAG
ATGTCAGATCTGTCCTTCAGCAAGGACTGGTCTTTCTACATCCTGGCTCACACTGAATTCACACCCACCG
AGACCGATGTATATGCTTGCAGAGTTAAACACGTCACTCTGAAGGAGCCCAAAACCGTCACCTGGGACCG
AGACATGTAA
