[The description below was written by a language model from this plasmid's Addgene catalogue record.]
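Description:
pBJ1-rat Beta2m is a mammalian expression plasmid built on the pBJ1 backbone that carries the coding sequence for rat (Rattus norvegicus) β-2-microglobulin (B2m). It is propagated in E. coli under ampicillin selection. The record lists the copy number as unknown and provides no feature table, so the origin of replication, the promoter driving the insert, the polyadenylation signal and any mammalian selection marker are not stated. No epitope tags, fusion partners or reporters are recorded for the insert, and nothing indicates that the sequence has been mutated or truncated.

β-2-microglobulin is the small soluble light chain that associates non-covalently with class I MHC heavy chains and with MHC-related proteins, including the neonatal Fc receptor (FcRn). This pairing is generally needed for correct folding and surface delivery of the heavy chain. The plasmid's stated purpose is simply to express rat β-2-microglobulin in mammalian cells. The associated publication concerns transcytosis, recycling and intracellular trafficking mediated by FcRn. That context suggests the construct was used to supply the species-matched light chain alongside a rat FcRn heavy chain, so that functional heterodimeric receptor could form in transfected cells, although the record does not spell out this arrangement. More generally, it would suit any experiment that needs rat β-2-microglobulin co-expressed with a partner heavy chain in cultured mammalian cells.
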