Addgene plasmid #121670: pBJ1-rat Beta2m
Purpose: Expresses rat β-2-microglobulin in mammalian cells
Depositing lab: Pamela Bjorkman. Publication: Ligand valency affects transcytosis, recycling and intracellular trafficking mediated by the neonatal Fc receptor. Tesar DB, Tiangco NE, Bjorkman PJ. Traffic. 2006 Sep;7(9):1127-42. PubMed 17004319.
Backbone
  Vector backbone: pBJ1
  Vector type: Mammalian Expression
Growth in bacteria
  Bacterial resistance: Ampicillin, 100 μg/mL
  Growth temperature: 37°C
  Growth strain: DH5alpha
  Copy number: Unknown
Gene/Insert
  Gene/Insert name: rat beta-2- microglobulin (alt name: rat b2m)
  Species: R. norvegicus (rat)
  Entrez Gene: B2m
Terms and licenses: Academic/Nonprofit Terms; Industry Terms: Not Available to Industry
How to cite: pBJ1-rat Beta2m was a gift from Pamela Bjorkman (Addgene plasmid # 121670 ; http://n2t.net/addgene:121670 ; RRID:Addgene_121670)
