LOCUS       Exported 5928 bp ds-DNA circular SYN 12-MAY-2021
DEFINITION  Expresses rat beta-2-microglobulin in mammalian cells.
ACCESSION   .
VERSION     .
KEYWORDS    pBJ1-rat Beta2m
SOURCE      synthetic DNA construct
  ORGANISM  synthetic DNA construct
REFERENCE   1 (bases 1 to 5928)
  AUTHORS   Tesar DB, Tiangco NE, Bjorkman PJ
  TITLE     Ligand valency affects transcytosis, recycling and intracellular
            trafficking mediated by the neonatal Fc receptor.
  JOURNAL   Traffic. 2006 Sep;7(9):1127-42.
  PUBMED    17004319
REFERENCE   2 (bases 1 to 5928)
  AUTHORS   .
  TITLE     Direct Submission
  JOURNAL   Exported May 12, 2021 from SnapGene Server 1.1.58
            http://www.snapgene.com
FEATURES             Location/Qualifiers
     source          1..5928
                     /organism="synthetic DNA construct"
                     /mol_type="other DNA"
     enhancer        108..487
                     /label=CMV enhancer
                     /note="human cytomegalovirus immediate early enhancer"
     promoter        488..691
                     /label=CMV promoter
                     /note="human cytomegalovirus (CMV) immediate early
                     promoter"
     primer_bind     642..662
                     /label=CMV-F
                     /note="Human CMV immediate early promoter, forward primer"
     polyA_signal    1174..1796
                     /label=hGH poly(A) signal
                     /note="human growth hormone polyadenylation signal"
     primer_bind     complement(1373..1392)
                     /label=hGH-PA-R
                     /note="Human growth hormone terminator, reverse primer"
     primer_bind     complement(1820..1840)
                     /label=pBABE 3'
                     /note="SV40 enhancer, reverse primer for pBABE vectors"
     promoter        1838..2135
                     /label=SV40 promoter
                     /note="SV40 enhancer and early promoter"
     primer_bind     2067..2086
                     /label=SV40pro-F
                     /note="SV40 promoter/origin, forward primer"
     CDS             2189..2983
                     /codon_start=1
                     /gene="aph(3')-II (or nptII)"
                     /product="aminoglycoside phosphotransferase from Tn5"
                     /label=NeoR/KanR
                     /note="confers resistance to neomycin, kanamycin, and G418
                     (Geneticin(R))"
                     /translation="MIEQDGLHAGSPAAWVERLFGYDWAQQTIGCSDAAVFRLSAQGRP
                     VLFVKTDLSGALNELQDEAARLSWLATTGVPCAAVLDVVTEAGRDWLLLGEVPGQDLLS
                     SHLAPAEKVSIMADAMRRLHTLDPATCPFDHQAKHRIERARTRMEAGLVDQDDLDEEHQ
                     GLAPAELFARLKARMPDGEDLVVTHGDACLPNIMVENGRFSGFIDCGRLGVADRYQDIA
                     LATRDIAEELGGEWADRFLVLYGIAAPDSQRIAFYRLLDEFF"
     primer_bind     complement(2243..2262)
                     /label=Neo-R
                     /note="Neomycin resistance gene, reverse primer"
     primer_bind     2853..2872
                     /label=Neo-F
                     /note="Neomycin resistance gene, forward primer"
     rep_origin      complement(3512..4100)
                     /direction=LEFT
                     /label=ori
                     /note="high-copy-number ColE1/pMB1/pBR322/pUC origin of
                     replication"
     primer_bind     complement(3592..3611)
                     /label=pBR322ori-F
                     /note="pBR322 origin, forward primer"
     CDS             complement(4271..5131)
                     /codon_start=1
                     /gene="bla"
                     /product="beta-lactamase"
                     /label=AmpR
                     /note="confers resistance to ampicillin, carbenicillin, and
                     related antibiotics"
                     /translation="MSIQHFRVALIPFFAAFCLPVFAHPETLVKVKDAEDQLGARVGYI
                     ELDLNSGKILESFRPEERFPMMSTFKVLLCGAVLSRIDAGQEQLGRRIHYSQNDLVEYS
                     PVTEKHLTDGMTVRELCSAAITMSDNTAANLLLTTIGGPKELTAFLHNMGDHVTRLDRW
                     EPELNEAIPNDERDTTMPVAMATTLRKLLTGELLTLASRQQLIDWMEADKVAGPLLRSA
                     LPAGWFIADKSGAGERGSRGIIAALGPDGKPSRIVVIYTTGSQATMDERNRQIAEIGAS
                     LIKHW"
     primer_bind     4894..4913
                     /label=Amp-R
                     /note="Ampicillin resistance gene, reverse primer"
     promoter        complement(5132..5236)
                     /gene="bla"
                     /label=AmpR promoter
     rep_origin      5263..5718
                     /direction=RIGHT
                     /label=f1 ori
                     /note="f1 bacteriophage origin of replication; arrow
                     indicates direction of (+) strand synthesis"
     primer_bind     complement(5350..5369)
                     /label=F1ori-R
                     /note="F1 origin, reverse primer"
     primer_bind     5560..5581
                     /label=F1ori-F
                     /note="F1 origin, forward primer"
     primer_bind     5844..5866
                     /label=M13/pUC Forward
                     /note="In lacZ gene"
     primer_bind     5858..5875
                     /label=M13 Forward
                     /note="In lacZ gene. Also called M13-F20 or M13 (-21)
                     Forward"
     primer_bind     5859..5875
                     /label=M13 fwd
                     /note="common sequencing primer, one of multiple similar
                     variants"
ORIGIN
        1 tggttatata gcataaatca atattggcta ttggccattg catacgttgt atctatatca
       61 taatatgtac atttatattg gctcatgtcc aatatgaccg ccatgttgac attgattatt
      121 gactagttat taatagtaat caattacggg gtcattagtt catagcccat atatggagtt
      181 ccgcgttaca taacttacgg taaatggccc gcctggctga ccgcccaacg acccccgccc
      241 attgacgtca ataatgacgt atgttcccat agtaacgcca atagggactt tccattgacg
      301 tcaatgggtg gagtatttac ggtaaactgc ccacttggca gtacatcaag tgtatcatat
      361 gccaagtccg ccccctattg acgtcaatga cggtaaatgg cccgcctggc attatgccca
      421 gtacatgacc ttacgggact ttcctacttg gcagtacatc tacgtattag tcatcgctat
      481 taccatggtg atgcggtttt ggcagtacac caatgggcgt ggatagcggt ttgactcacg
      541 gggatttcca agtctccacc ccattgacgt caatgggagt ttgttttggc accaaaatca
      601 acgggacttt ccaaaatgtc gtaataaccc cgccccgttg acgcaaatgg gcggtaggcg
      661 tgtacggtgg gaggtctata taagcagagc tcgtttagtg aaccgtcaga attaattcag
      721 atctggtacc gggccccccc tcgaggtcga tccacgatgg ctcgctcggt gaccgtgatc
      781 tttctggtgc ttgtctctct ggccgtcgtg cttgccattc agaaaactcc ccaaattcaa
      841 gtgtactctc gccatccacc ggagaatggg aagcccaact tcctcaactg ctacgtgtct
      901 cagttccacc cacctcagat agaaattgag ctactgaaga atggaaagaa gataccaaat
      961 atcgagatgt cagatctgtc cttcagcaag gactggtctt tctacatcct ggctcacact
     1021 gaattcacac ccaccgagac cgatgtatat gcttgcagag ttaaacacgt cactctgaag
     1081 gagcccaaaa ccgtcacctg ggaccgagac atgtaatcag gatcgacggt atcgataagc
     1141 ttgcatgcct gcaggtcgac tctagaggat cccgggtggc atccctgtga cccctcccca
     1201 gtgcctctcc tggccctgga agttgccact ccagtgccca ccagccttgt cctaataaaa
     1261 ttaagttgca tcattttgtc tgactaggtg tccttctata atattatggg gtggaggggg
     1321 gtggtatgga gcaaggggca agttgggaag acaacctgta gggcctgcgg ggtctattgg
     1381 gaaccaagct ggagtgcagt ggcacaatct tggctcactg caatctccgc ctcctgggtt
     1441 caagcgattc tcctgcctca gcctcccgag ttgttgggat tccaggcatg catgaccagg
     1501 ctcagctaat ttttgttttt ttggtagaga cggggtttca ccatattggc caggctggtc
     1561 tccaactcct aatctcaggt gatctaccca ccttggcctc ccaaattgct gggattacag
     1621 gcgtgaacca ctgctccctt ccctgtcctt ctgattttaa aataactata ccagcaggag
     1681 gacgtccaga cacagcatag gctacctggc catgcccaac cggtgggaca tttgagttgc
     1741 ttgcttggca ctgtcctctc atgcgttggg tccactcagt agatgcctgt tgaattgggt
     1801 acgcggccag cttggctgtg gaatgtgtgt cagttagggt gtggaaagtc cccaggctcc
     1861 ccagcaggca gaagtatgca aagcatgcat ctcaattagt cagcaaccag gtgtggaaag
     1921 tccccaggct ccccagcagg cagaagtatg caaagcatgc atctcaatta gtcagcaacc
     1981 atagtcccgc ccctaactcc gcccatcccg cccctaactc cgcccagttc cgcccattct
     2041 ccgccccatg gctgactaat tttttttatt tatgcagagg ccgaggccgc ctcggcctct
     2101 gagctattcc agaagtagtg aggaggcttt tttggaggaa ttgatcagct tgggatctga
     2161 tcaagagaca ggatgaggat cgtttcgcat gattgaacaa gatggattgc acgcaggttc
     2221 tccggccgct tgggtggaga ggctattcgg ctatgactgg gcacaacaga caatcggctg
     2281 ctctgatgcc gccgtgttcc ggctgtcagc gcaggggcgc ccggttcttt ttgtcaagac
     2341 cgacctgtcc ggtgccctga atgaactgca ggacgaggca gcgcggctat cgtggctggc
     2401 cacgacgggc gttccttgcg cagctgtgct cgacgttgtc actgaagcgg gaagggactg
     2461 gctgctattg ggcgaagtgc cggggcagga tctcctgtca tctcaccttg ctcctgccga
     2521 gaaagtatcc atcatggctg atgcaatgcg gcggctgcat acgcttgatc cggctacctg
     2581 cccattcgac caccaagcga aacatcgcat cgagcgagca cgtactcgga tggaagccgg
     2641 tcttgtcgat caggatgatc tggacgaaga gcatcagggg ctcgcgccag ccgaactgtt
     2701 cgccaggctc aaggcgcgca tgcccgacgg cgaggatctc gtcgtgaccc atggcgatgc
     2761 ctgcttgccg aatatcatgg tggaaaatgg ccgcttttct ggattcatcg actgtggccg
     2821 gctgggtgtg gcggaccgct atcaggacat agcgttggct acccgtgata ttgctgaaga
     2881 gcttggcggc gaatgggctg accgcttcct cgtgctttac ggtatcgccg ctcccgattc
     2941 gcagcgcatc gccttctatc gccttcttga cgagttcttc tgagcgggac tctggggttc
     3001 gaaatgaccg accaagcgac gcccaacctg ccatcacgag atttcgattc caccgccgcc
     3061 ttctatgaaa ggttgggctt cggaatcgtt ttccgggacg ccggctggat gatcctccag
     3121 cgcggggatc tcatgctgga gttcttcgcc caccccgggc tcgatcccct cgcgagttgg
     3181 ttcagctgct gcctgaggct ggacgacctc gcggagttct accggcagtg caaatccgtc
     3241 ggcatccagg aaaccagcag cggctatccg cgcatccatg cccccgaact gcaggagtgg
     3301 ggaggcacga tggccgcttt ggtcgacccg gacgggacgc tcctgcgcct gatacagaac
     3361 gaattgcttg caggcatctc atgagtgtgt cttcccgttt tccgcctgag gtcactgcgt
     3421 ggatggagcg ctggcgcctg ctgcgcgacg gcgagctgct caccacccac tcgccaagct
     3481 ggaaccgtaa aaaggccgcg ttgctggcgt ttttccatag gctccgcccc cctgacgagc
     3541 atcacaaaaa tcgacgctca agtcagaggt ggcgaaaccc gacaggacta taaagatacc
     3601 aggcgtttcc ccctggaagc tccctcgtgc gctctcctgt tccgaccctg ccgcttaccg
     3661 gatacctgtc cgcctttctc ccttcgggaa gcgtggcgct ttctcatagc tcacgctgta
     3721 ggtatctcag ttcggtgtag gtcgttcgct ccaagctggg ctgtgtgcac gaaccccccg
     3781 ttcagcccga ccgctgcgcc ttatccggta actatcgtct tgagtccaac ccggtaagac
     3841 acgacttatc gccactggca gcagccactg gtaacaggat tagcagagcg aggtatgtag
     3901 gcggtgctac agagttcttg aagtggtggc ctaactacgg ctacactaga agaacagtat
     3961 ttggtatctg cgctctgctg aagccagtta ccttcggaaa aagagttggt agctcttgat
     4021 ccggcaaaca aaccaccgct ggtagcggtg gtttttttgt ttgcaagcag cagattacgc
     4081 gcagaaaaaa aggatctcaa gaagatcctt tgatcttttc tacggggtct gacgctcagt
     4141 ggaacgaaaa ctcacgttaa gggattttgg tcatgagatt atcaaaaagg atcttcacct
     4201 agatcctttt aaattaaaaa tgaagtttta aatcaatcta aagtatatat gagtaaactt
     4261 ggtctgacag ttaccaatgc ttaatcagtg aggcacctat ctcagcgatc tgtctatttc
     4321 gttcatccat agttgcctga ctccccgtcg tgtagataac tacgatacgg gagggcttac
     4381 catctggccc cagtgctgca atgataccgc gagacccacg ctcaccggct ccagatttat
     4441 cagcaataaa ccagccagcc ggaagggccg agcgcagaag tggtcctgca actttatccg
     4501 cctccatcca gtctattaat tgttgccggg aagctagagt aagtagttcg ccagttaata
     4561 gtttgcgcaa cgttgttgcc attgctacag gcatcgtggt gtcacgctcg tcgtttggta
     4621 tggcttcatt cagctccggt tcccaacgat caaggcgagt tacatgatcc cccatgttgt
     4681 gcaaaaaagc ggttagctcc ttcggtcctc cgatcgttgt cagaagtaag ttggccgcag
     4741 tgttatcact catggttatg gcagcactgc ataattctct tactgtcatg ccatccgtaa
     4801 gatgcttttc tgtgactggt gagtactcaa ccaagtcatt ctgagaatag tgtatgcggc
     4861 gaccgagttg ctcttgcccg gcgtcaatac gggataatac cgcgccacat agcagaactt
     4921 taaaagtgct catcattgga aaacgttctt cggggcgaaa actctcaagg atcttaccgc
     4981 tgttgagatc cagttcgatg taacccactc gtgcacccaa ctgatcttca gcatctttta
     5041 ctttcaccag cgtttctggg tgagcaaaaa caggaaggca aaatgccgca aaaaagggaa
     5101 taagggcgac acggaaatgt tgaatactca tactcttcct ttttcaatat tattgaagca
     5161 tttatcaggg ttattgtctc atgagcggat acatatttga atgtatttag aaaaataaac
     5221 aaataggggt tccgcgcaca tttccccgaa aagtgccacc tgnnnnnnnn nnnnnnnnnn
     5281 nnnnnnnnnn nnnnnnnnnn nnnnnnnnnn nnnnnnnnnn nnnnnnnnnn nnnnnnnnnn
     5341 nnnnnnnnnn nnnnnnnnnn nnnnnnnnnn nnnnnnnnnn nnnnnncnnn nnnnnnnnnn
     5401 nnnnnnnnnn nnnnnnnnnn nnnnnnnnnn nnnnnnnnnn nnnnnnnnnn nnnnnnnnnn
     5461 nnnnnnnnnn nnnnnnnnan nnnnnnnnnn nnnnnnnnnn nnnnnnnnnn nnnnnnnnnn
     5521 nnnnnnnncc tttgacgttg gagtccacgt tctttaatag tggactcttg ttccaaactg
     5581 gaacaacact caaccctatc tcggtctatt cttttgattt ataagggatt ttgccgattt
     5641 cggcctattg gttaaaaaat gagctgattt aacaaaaatt taacgcgaat tttaacaaaa
     5701 tattaacgct tacaatttcc attcgccatt caggctgcgc aactgttggg aagggcgatc
     5761 ggtgcgggcc tcttcgctat tacgccagct ggcgaaaggg ggatgtgctg caaggcgatt
     5821 aagttgggta acgccagggt tttcccagtc acgacgttgt aaaacgacgg ccagtgccaa
     5881 gctgatctat acattgaatc aatattggca attagccata ttagtcat
//
